>Addgene plasmid #16243 | HA-Akt DN (K179M) | addgene full sequence | sequence record 137792 | Addgene NGS result
CATTCAGGCTGCGCAACTGTTGGGAAGGGCGATCGGTGCGGGCCTCTTCGCTATTACGCCAGCTGGCGAA
AGGGGGATGTGCTGCAAGGCGATTAAGTTGGGTAACGCCAGGGTTTTCCCAGTCACGACGTTGTAAAACG
ACGGCCAGTGCCAAGCTGATCTATACATTGAATCAATATTGGCAATTAGCCATATTAGTCATTGGTTATA
TAGCATAAATCAATATTGGCTATTGGCCATTGCATACGTTGTATCTATATCATAATATGTACATTTATAT
TGGCTCATGTCCAATATGACCGCCATGTTGACATTGATTATTGACTAGTTATTAATAGTAATCAATTACG
GGGTCATTAGTTCATAGCCCATATATGGAGTTCCGCGTTACATAACTTACGGTAAATGGCCCGCCTGGCT
GACCGCCCAACGACCCCCGCCCATTGACGTCAATAATGACGTATGTTCCCATAGTAACGCCAATAGGGAC
TTTCCATTGACGTCAATGGGTGGAGTATTTACGGTAAACTGCCCACTTGGCAGTACATCAAGTGTATCAT
ATGCCAAGTCCGCCCCCTATTGACGTCAATGACGGTAAATGGCCCGCCTGGCATTATGCCCAGTACATGA
CCTTACGGGACTTTCCTACTTGGCAGTACATCTACGTATTAGTCATCGCTATTACCATGGTGATGCGGTT
TTGGCAGTACACCAATGGGCGTGGATAGCGGTTTGACTCACGGGGATTTCCAAGTCTCCACCCCATTGAC
GTCAATGGGAGTTTGTTTTGGCACCAAAATCAACGGGACTTTCCAAAATGTCGTAATAACCCCGCCCCGT
TGACGCAAATGGGCGGTAGGCGTGTACGGTGGGAGGTCTATATAAGCAGAGCTCGTTTAGTGAACCGTCA
GAATTAATTCAGATCTGGTACCACGCGTATCGATAAGCTTCGATCGTCGACATGTACCCATACGATGTTC
CAGATTACGCTTCTAGAATGAACGACGTAGCCATTGTGAAGGAGGGCTGGCTGCACAAACGAGGGGAATA
TATTAAAACCTGGCGGCCACGCTACTTCCTCCTCAAGAACGATGGCACCTTTATTGGCTACAAGGAACGG
CCTCAGGATGTGGATCAGCGAGAGTCCCCACTCAACAACTTCTCAGTGGCACAATGCCAGCTGATGAAGA
CAGAGCGGCCAAGGCCCAACACCTTTATCATCCGCTGCCTGCAGTGGACCACAGTCATTGAGCGCACCTT
CCATGTGGAAACGCCTGAGGAGCGGGAAGAATGGGCCACCGCCATTCAGACTGTGGCCGATGGACTCAAG
AGGCAGGAAGAAGAGACGATGGACTTCCGATCAGGCTCACCCAGTGACAACTCAGGGGCTGAAGAGATGG
AGGTGTCCCTGGCCAAGCCCAAGCACCGTGTGACCATGAACGAGTTTGAGTACCTGAAACTACTGGGCAA
GGGCACCTTTGGGAAAGTGATTCTGGTGAAAGAGAAGGCCACAGGCCGCTACTATGCCATGATGATCCTC
AAGAAGGAGGTCATCGTCGCCAAGGATGAGGTTGCCCACACGCTTACTGAGAACCGTGTCCTGCAGAACT
CTAGGCATCCCTTCCTTACGGCCCTCAAGTACTCATTCCAGACCCACGACCGCCTCTGCTTTGTCATGGA
GTATGCCAACGGGGGCGAGCTCTTCTTCCACCTGTCTCGAGAGCGCGTGTTCTCCGAGGACCGGGCCCGC
TTCTATGGTGCGGAGATTGTGTCTGCCCTGGACTACTTGCACTCCGAGAAGAACGTGGTGTACCGGGACC
TGAAGCTGGAGAACCTCATGCTGGACAAGGACGGGCACATCAAGATAACGGACTTCGGGCTGTGCAAGGA
GGGGATCAAGGATGGTGCCACTATGAAGACATTCTGCGGAACGCCGGAGTACCTGGCCCCTGAGGTGCTG
GAGGACAACGACTACGGCCGTGCAGTGGACTGGTGGGGGCTGGGCGTGGTCATGTATGAGATGATGTGTG
GCCGCCTGCCCTTCTACAACCAGGACCACGAGAAGCTGTTCGAGCTGATCCTCATGGAGGAGATCCGCTT
CCCGCGCACACTCGGCCCTGAGGCCAAGTCCCTGCTCTCCGGGCTGCTCAAGAAGGACCCTACACAGAGG
CTCGGTGGGGGCTCTGAGGATGCCAAGGAGATCATGCAGCACCGGTTCTTTGCCAACATCGTGTGGCAGG
ATGTGTATGAGAAGAAGCTGAGCCCACCTTTCAAGCCCCAGGTCACCTCTGAGACTGACACCAGGTATTT
CGATGAGGAGTTCACAGCTCAGATGATCACCATCACGCCGCCTGATCAAGATGACAGCATGGAGTGTGTG
GACAGTGAGCGGAGGCCGCACTTCCCCCAGTTCTCCTACTCAGCCAGTGGCACAGCCTGAGGCGGATCCC
CGGGCGAGCTCGAATTCCGTGGCATCCCTGTGACCCCTCCCCAGTGCCTCTCCTGGCCCTGGAAGTTGCC
ACTCCAGTGCCCACCAGCCTTGTCCTAATAAAATTAAGTTGCATCATTTTGTCTGACTAGGTGTCCTTCT
ATAATATTATGGGGTGGAGGGGGGTGGTATGGAGCAAGGGGCAAGTTGGGAAGACAACCTGTAGGGCCTG
CGGGGTCTATTGGGAACCAAGCTGGAGTGCAGTGGCACAATCTTGGCTCACTGCAATCTCCGCCTCCTGG
GTTCAAGCGATTCTCCTGCCTCAGCCTCCCGAGTTGTTGGGATTCCAGGCATGCATGACCAGGCTCAGCT
AATTTTTGTTTTTTTGGTAGAGACGGGGTTTCACCATATTGGCCAGGCTGGTCTCCAACTCCTAATCTCA
GGTGATCTACCCACCTTGGCCTCCCAAATTGCTGGGATTACAGGCGTGAACCACTGCTCCCTTCCCTGTC
CTTCTGATTTTAAAATAACTATACCAGCAGGAGGACGTCCAGACACAGCATAGGCTACCTGGCCATGCCC
AACCGGTGGGACATTTGAGTTGCTTGCTTGGCACTGTCCTCTCATGCGTTGGGTCCACTCAGTAGATGCC
TGTTGAATTGGGTACGCGGCCAGCTTGGCTGTGGAATGTGTGTCAGTTAGGGTGTGGAAAGTCCCCAGGC
TCCCCAGCAGGCAGAAGTATGCAAAGCATGCATCTCAATTAGTCAGCAACCAGGTGTGGAAAGTCCCCAG
GCTCCCCAGCAGGCAGAAGTATGCAAAGCATGCATCTCAATTAGTCAGCAACCATAGTCCCGCCCCTAAC
TCCGCCCATCCCGCCCCTAACTCCGCCCAGTTCCGCCCATTCTCCGCCCCATGGCTGACTAATTTTTTTT
ATTTATGCAGAGGCCGAGGCCGCCTCGGCCTCTGAGCTATTCCAGAAGTAGTGAGGAGGCTTTTTTGGAG
GCCTAGGCTTTTGCAAAAAGCTCCTCGAGGAACTGAAAAACCAGAAAGTTAATTCCCTATAGTGAGTCGT
ATTAAATTCGTAATCATGTCATAGCTGTTTCCTGTGTGAAATTGTTATCCGCTCACAATTCCACACAACA
TACGAGCCGGAAGCATAAAGTGTAAAGCCTGGGGTGCCTAATGAGTGAGCTAACTCACATTAATTGCGTT
GCGCTCACTGCCCGCTTTCCAGTCGGGAAACCTGTCGTGCCAGCTGCATTAATGAATCGGCCAACGCGCG
GGGAGAGGCGGTTTGCGTATTGGGCGCTCTTCCGCTTCCTCGCTCACTGACTCGCTGCGCTCGGTCGTTC
GGCTGCGGCGAGCGGTATCAGCTCACTCAAAGGCGGTAATACGGTTATCCACAGAATCAGGGGATAACGC
AGGAAAGAACATGTGAGCAAAAGGCCAGCAAAAGGCCAGGAACCGTAAAAAGGCCGCGTTGCTGGCGTTT
TTCCATAGGCTCCGCCCCCCTGACGAGCATCACAAAAATCGACGCTCAAGTCAGAGGTGGCGAAACCCGA
CAGGACTATAAAGATACCAGGCGTTTCCCCCTGGAAGCTCCCTCGTGCGCTCTCCTGTTCCGACCCTGCC
GCTTACCGGATACCTGTCCGCCTTTCTCCCTTCGGGAAGCGTGGCGCTTTCTCATAGCTCACGCTGTAGG
TATCTCAGTTCGGTGTAGGTCGTTCGCTCCAAGCTGGGCTGTGTGCACGAACCCCCCGTTCAGCCCGACC
GCTGCGCCTTATCCGGTAACTATCGTCTTGAGTCCAACCCGGTAAGACACGACTTATCGCCACTGGCAGC
AGCCACTGGTAACAGGATTAGCAGAGCGAGGTATGTAGGCGGTGCTACAGAGTTCTTGAAGTGGTGGCCT
AACTACGGCTACACTAGAAGAACAGTATTTGGTATCTGCGCTCTGCTGAAGCCAGTTACCTTCGGAAAAA
GAGTTGGTAGCTCTTGATCCGGCAAACAAACCACCGCTGGTAGCGGTGGTTTTTTTGTTTGCAAGCAGCA
GATTACGCGCAGAAAAAAAGGATCTCAAGAAGATCCTTTGATCTTTTCTACGGGGTCTGACGCTCAGTGG
AACGAAAACTCACGTTAAGGGATTTTGGTCATGAGATTATCAAAAAGGATCTTCACCTAGATCCTTTTAA
ATTAAAAATGAAGTTTTAAATCAATCTAAAGTATATATGAGTAAACTTGGTCTGACAGTTACCAATGCTT
AATCAGTGAGGCACCTATCTCAGCGATCTGTCTATTTCGTTCATCCATAGTTGCCTGACTCCCCGTCGTG
TAGATAACTACGATACGGGAGGGCTTACCATCTGGCCCCAGTGCTGCAATGATACCGCGAGACCCACGCT
CACCGGCTCCAGATTTATCAGCAATAAACCAGCCAGCCGGAAGGGCCGAGCGCAGAAGTGGTCCTGCAAC
TTTATCCGCCTCCATCCAGTCTATTAATTGTTGCCGGGAAGCTAGAGTAAGTAGTTCGCCAGTTAATAGT
TTGCGCAACGTTGTTGCCATTGCTACAGGCATCGTGGTGTCACGCTCGTCGTTTGGTATGGCTTCATTCA
GCTCCGGTTCCCAACGATCAAGGCGAGTTACATGATCCCCCATGTTGTGCAAAAAAGCGGTTAGCTCCTT
CGGTCCTCCGATCGTTGTCAGAAGTAAGTTGGCCGCAGTGTTATCACTCATGGTTATGGCAGCACTGCAT
AATTCTCTTACTGTCATGCCATCCGTAAGATGCTTTTCTGTGACTGGTGAGTACTCAACCAAGTCATTCT
GAGAATAGTGTATGCGGCGACCGAGTTGCTCTTGCCCGGCGTCAATACGGGATAATACCGCGCCACATAG
CAGAACTTTAAAAGTGCTCATCATTGGAAAACGTTCTTCGGGGCGAAAACTCTCAAGGATCTTACCGCTG
TTGAGATCCAGTTCGATGTAACCCACTCGTGCACCCAACTGATCTTCAGCATCTTTTACTTTCACCAGCG
TTTCTGGGTGAGCAAAAACAGGAAGGCAAAATGCCGCAAAAAAGGGAATAAGGGCGACACGGAAATGTTG
AATACTCATACTCTTCCTTTTTCAATATTATTGAAGCATTTATCAGGGTTATTGTCTCATGAGCGGATAC
ATATTTGAATGTATTTAGAAAAATAAACAAATAGGGGTTCCGCGCACATTTCCCCGAAAAGTGCCACCTG
[124 nt withheld, positions 5671-5794]
C
[91 nt withheld, positions 5796-5886]
A
[49 nt withheld, positions 5888-5936]
CCTTTGACGTTGGAGTCCACGTTCTTT
[37 nt withheld, positions 5964-6000]
ACCCTATCTCGGTCTATTCTTTTGATTTATAAGGGATTTTGCCGATTTCGGCCTATTGGTTAAAAAATGA
GCTGATTTAACAAAAATTTAACGCGAATTTTAACAAAATATTAACGCTTACAATTTCCATTCGC
Features (pLannotate 1.2.2; 16 found; start..end, strand, type, name):
    310..689     +  enhancer       CMV enhancer: human cytomegalovirus immediate early enhancer
    691..890     +  promoter       CMV promoter: human cytomegalovirus (CMV) immediate early promoter
    965..992     +  CDS            3xHA (fragment): three tandem HA epitope tags
    998..2437    +  CDS            Akt1: AKT1_MOUSE - Also known as Akt, Rac. Experimental evidence at protein level: Swiss-Prot protein existence level 1. AKT1 is one of 3 closely related serine/threonine-protein kinases (AKT1, AKT2 and AKT3) called the AKT kinase, and which regulate many processes including metabolism, proliferation, cell survival, growth and angiogenesis. This is mediated through serine and/or threonine phosphorylation of a range of downstream substrates. Over 100 substrate candidates have been reported so far, but for most of them, no isoform specificity has been reported (PubMed:11882383, PubMed:21620960, PubMed
   2469..3089    +  polyA_signal   hGH poly(A) signal: human growth hormone polyadenylation signal
   3118..3447    +  promoter       SV40 promoter: SV40 enhancer and early promoter
   3486..3504    -  promoter       T7 promoter: promoter for bacteriophage T7 RNA polymerase
   3542..3558    -  protein_bind   lac operator: The lac repressor binds to the lac operator to inhibit transcription in E. coli. This inhibition can be relieved by adding lactose or isopropyl-β-D-thiogalactopyranoside (IPTG). lac repressor encoded by lacI
   3566..3596    -  promoter       lac promoter: promoter for the E. coli lac operon
   3611..3632    -  protein_bind   CAP binding site: CAP binding activates transcription in the presence of cAMP. E. coli catabolite activator protein
   3645..3737    -  CDS            lacI (fragment): lac repressor; lacI; The lac repressor binds to the lac operator to inhibit transcription in E. coli. This inhibition can be relieved by adding lactose or isopropyl-β-D-thiogalactopyranoside (IPTG).
   3920..4508    -  rep_origin     ori: high-copy-number ColE1/pMB1/pBR322/pUC origin of replication
   4679..5539    -  CDS            AmpR: β-lactamase; bla; confers resistance to ampicillin, carbenicillin, and related antibiotics
   5540..5644    -  promoter       AmpR promoter: bla
   5671..6099    +  rep_origin     f1 ori (sequence partly withheld): f1 bacteriophage origin of replication; arrow indicates direction of (+) strand synthesis
   6130..150     -  CDS            lacZα (fragment) (across the origin): LacZα fragment of β-galactosidase; lacZ fragment
