[The description below was written by a language model from this plasmid's Addgene catalogue record and pLannotate feature annotations shown in this document.]
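Description:
HA-Akt DN (K179M) is a mammalian expression plasmid built on the pCMV5 backbone that encodes an HA-tagged, dominant-negative form of mouse Akt1 (also known as PKB or PKBalpha). The sequenced record is about 6.1 kb, consistent with a roughly 4.7 kb backbone carrying the Akt1 coding region, which was inserted between HindIII and BamHI sites. In bacteria the plasmid replicates from a high-copy ColE1/pUC-type origin and is selected with ampicillin through the β-lactamase gene. An f1 origin is also present, along with remnants of lac regulatory sequences (lac promoter and operator, CAP site, lacI and lacZα fragments) and a T7 promoter, which are leftovers of the cloning vector rather than functional parts of the expression unit.

The payload is driven by the human cytomegalovirus immediate early enhancer and promoter, giving strong constitutive transcription in transfected mammalian cells. A short HA epitope sequence lies immediately upstream of the Akt1 open reading frame. The annotation software matches it to a fragment of a 3xHA element, but its length fits the N-terminal HA tag stated in the catalogue, which allows detection or immunoprecipitation of the exogenous protein. Transcripts are terminated by the human growth hormone polyadenylation signal. An SV40 enhancer/early promoter region follows; no mammalian selection marker is annotated, so the plasmid appears suited to transient transfection. The K179M substitution is recorded as dominant negative; this lysine lies in the kinase's ATP-binding region, and its replacement is generally understood to abolish catalytic activity. The construct is therefore used to interfere with endogenous Akt signalling, and the associated publication concerns the Akt/NF-κB pathway in HER-2/neu-mediated resistance to TNF-induced apoptosis.
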