Addgene plasmid #16243: HA-Akt DN (K179M)
Depositing lab: Mien-Chie Hung. Publication: HER-2/neu blocks tumor necrosis factor-induced apoptosis via the Akt/NF-kappaB pathway. Zhou BP, Hu MC, Miller SA, Yu Z, Xia W, Lin SY, Hung MC. J Biol Chem. 2000 Mar 17. 275(11):8027-31. 10.1074/jbc.275.11.8027 PubMed 10713122.
Backbone
  Vector backbone: pCMV5
  Backbone size w/o insert (bp): 4700
  Vector type: Mammalian Expression
Growth in bacteria
  Bacterial resistance: Ampicillin, 100 μg/mL
  Growth temperature: 37°C
  Growth strain: DH5alpha
  Copy number: High Copy
Gene/Insert
  Gene/Insert name: Akt1
  Species: M. musculus (mouse)
  Mutation: Dominant negative (K179M)
  Entrez Gene: Akt1 (a.k.a. Akt, LTR-akt, PKB, PKB/Akt, PKBalpha, Rac)
  Tag / fusion protein: HA (N terminal on insert)
  Cloning method: Restriction Enzyme; 5′ cloning site HindIII (unknown if destroyed); 3′ cloning site BamHI (unknown if destroyed)
  Sequencing primers: 5′ CMV-F
Resource information
  A portion of this plasmid was derived from a plasmid made by: Dr. Philip Tsichlis
Terms and licenses: Academic/Nonprofit Terms; Industry Terms: Not Available to Industry
How to cite: HA-Akt DN (K179M) was a gift from Mien-Chie Hung (Addgene plasmid # 16243 ; http://n2t.net/addgene:16243 ; RRID:Addgene_16243)
