>Addgene plasmid #16243 | HA-Akt DN (K179M) | addgene partial sequence | sequence record 22515 | 16243 with CMV-F
CCGTCAGAATTAATTCAGATCTGGTACCACGCGTATCGATAAGCTTCGATCGTCGACATGTACCCATACG
ATGTTCCAGATTACGCTTCTAGAATGAACGACGTAGCCATTGTGAAGGAGGGCTGGCTGCACAAACGAGG
GGAATATATTAAAACCTGGCGGCCACGCTACTTCCTCCTCAAGAACGATGGCACCTTTATTGGCTACAAG
GAACGGCCTCAGGATGTGGATCAGCGAGAGTCCCCACTCAACAACTTCTCAGTGGCACAATGCCAGCTGA
TGAAGACAGAGCGGCCAAGGCCCAACACCTTTATCATCCGCTGCCTGCAGTGGACCACAGTCATTGAGCG
CACCTTCCATGTGGAAACGCCTGAGGAGCGGGAAGAATGGGCCACCGCCATTCAGACTGTGGCCGATGGA
CTCAAGAGGCAGGAAGAAGAGACGATGGACTTCCGATCAGGCTCACCCAGTGACAACTCAGGGGCTGAAG
AGATGGAGGTGTCCCTGGCCAAGCCCAAGCACCGTGTGACCATGAACGAGTTTGAGTACCTGAAACTACT
GGGCAAGGGCACCTTTGGGAAAGTGATTCTGGTGAAAGAGAAGGCCACAGGCCGCTACTATGCCATGATG
ATCCTCAAGAAGGAGGTCATCGTCGCCAAGGATGAGGTTGCCCACACGCTTACTGAGAACCGTGTCCTGC
AGAACTCTAGGCATCCCTTCCTTACGGCCCTCAAGTACTCATTCCAGACCCACGACCGCCTCTGCTTTGT
CATGGAGTATGCCAACGGGGGCGAGCTCTTCTTCCACCTGTCTCGAGAGCGCGTGTTCTCCGAGGACCGG
GCCCGCTTCTATGGTGCGGAGATTGTGTCTGCCCTGGACTACTTGCACTCC
